>Addgene plasmid #229787 | Bxb1-GA_AIO-GZV-SynZiFTR_Down-Tandem donor | addgene full sequence | sequence record 461683 | Addgene NGS Result
AGCGCCCAATACGCAAACCGCCTCTCCCCGCGCGTTGGCCGATTCATTAATGCAGCTGGCACGACAGGTT
TCCCGACTGGAAAGCGGGCAGTGAGCGCAACGCAATTAATGTGAGTTAGCTCACTCATTAGGCACCCCAG
GCTTTACACTTTATGCTTCCGGCTCGTATGTTGTGTGGAATTGTGAGCGGATAACAATTTCACACAGGAA
ACAGCTATGACCATGATTACGCCAAGCTTAATTCCCTCCCCAGCAGGCAGAAGTATGCAAAGCATGCATC
TCAATTAGTCAGCAACCATAGTCCCGCCCCTAACTCCGCCCATCCCGCCCCTAACTCCGCCCAGTTCCGC
CCATTCTCCGCCCCATGGCTGACTAATTTTTTTTATTTATGCAGAGGCCGAGGCCGCCTCGGCCTCTGAG
CTATTCCAGAAGTAGTGAGGAGGCTTTTTTGGAGGCCTAGGCTTTTGCAAAAAGCTTTGCAAAGATGGAT
AAAGTTTTAAACAGAGAGGAATCTTTGCAGCTAATGGACCTTCTAGGTCTTGAAAGGAGTGGGAATTGGC
TCCGGTGCCCGTCAGTGGGCAGAGCGCACATCGCCCACAGTCCCCGAGAAGTTGGGGGGAGGGGTCGGCA
ATTGAACCGGTGCCTAGAGAAGGTGGCGCGGGGTAAACTGGGAAAGTGATGTCGTGTACTGGCTCCGCCT
TTTTCCCGAGGGTGGGGGAGAACCGTATATAAGTGCAGTAGTCGCCGTGAACGTTCTTTTTCGCAACGGG
TTTGCCGCCAGAACACAGGTAAGTGCCGTGTGTGGTTCCCGCGGGCCTGGCCTCTTTACGGGTTATGGCC
CTTGCGTGCCTTGAATTACTTCCACCTGGCTGCAGTACGTGATTCTTGATCCCGAGCTTCGGGTTGGAAG
TGGGTGGGAGAGTTCGAGGCCTTGCGCTTAAGGAGCCCCTTCGCCTCGTGCTTGAGTTGAGGCCTGGCCT
GGGCGCTGGGGCCGCCGCGTGCGAATCTGGTGGCACCTTCGCGCCTGTCTCGCTGCTTTCGATAAGTCTC
TAGCCATTTAAAATTTTTGATGACCTGCTGCGACGCTTTTTTTCTGGCAAGATAGTCTTGTAAATGCGGG
CCAAGATCTGCACACTGGTATTTCGGTTTTTGGGGCCGCGGGCGGCGACGGGGCCCGTGCGTCCCAGCGC
ACATGTTCGGCGAGGCGGGGCCTGCGAGCGCGGCCACCGAGAATCGGACGGGGGTAGTCTCAAGCTGGCC
GGCCTGCTCTGGTGCCTGGCCTCGCGCCGCCGTGTATCGCCCCGCCCTGGGCGGCAAGGCTGGCCCGGTC
GGCACCAGTTGCGTGAGCGGAAAGATGGCCGCTTCCCGGCCCTGCTGCAGGGAGCTCAAAATGGAGGACG
CGGCGCTCGGGAGAGCGGGCGGGTGAGTCACCCACACAAAGGAAAAGGGCCTTTCCGTCCTCAGCCGTCG
CTTCATGTGACTCCACGGAGTACCGGGCGCCGTCCAGGCACCTCGATTAGTTCTCGAGCTTTTGGAGTAC
GTCGTCTTTAGGTTGGGGGGAGGGGTTTTATGCGATGGAGTTTCCCCACACTGAGTGGGTGGAGACTGAA
GTTAGGCCAGCTTGGCACTTGATGTAATTCTCCTTGGAATTTGCCCTTTTTGAGTTTGGATCTTGGTTCA
TTCTCAAGCCTCAGACAGTGGTTCAAAGTTTTTTTCTTCCATTTCAGGTGTCGTGAGGAATTCGCCACCA
TGGCCGGCTTGTCGACGACGGCGGACTCCGTCGTCAGGATCATCCGGATCCGGATCCGAAGTTCCTATTC
CGAAGTTCCTATTCTCTAGAAAGTATAGGAACTTCATGATATTCGGCAAGCAGGCATCGACTAGTTAATT
AAGCGGACGATTGAGTAACACTGTATCTAGTCTACCTACAGGGCTCGGCGTAGCCGATGTCGCGCGGATA
GCGTCAACCTCTTCGGCGTAGCCGATGTCGCGCAATCAGTTCTCCCGAGGTCGGCGTAGCCGATGTCGCG
CAGAGCCGTGCTTCCAATACGGCGTAGCCGATGTCGCGCCGGGTTTCGTAACAATCGCATGAGGATTCGC
AACGCCTTCGGCGTAGCCGATGTCGCGCTCCCGTCTCAGTAAAGGTCGGCGTAGCCGATGTCGCGCAATC
GGACTGCCTTCGTACGGCGTAGCCGATGTCGCGCGTATCAGTCGCCTCGGAACGGCGTAGCCGATGTCGC
GCATTCGTAAGAGGCTCACTCTCCCTTACACGGAGTGGATAGGATCCTCTAGAGGGTATATAATGGGGGC
CACTAGTCTACTACCAGAGCTCATCGCTAGCGCTACCGGATCGCCACCATGGCGGCCGCTAATGTGAGTT
AGCTCACTCATTAGGCACCCCAGGCTTTACACTTTATGCTTCCGGCTCGTATGTTGTGTGGAATTGTGAG
CGGATAACAATTTCACACAGGAAACAGCTATGACCATGATTACGCCAAGCTTGCATGCCTGCAGGTCGAC
TCTAGAGGATCCCCGGGTACCGAGCTCGAATTCACTGGCCGTCGTTTTACAACGTCGTGACTGGGAAAAC
CCTGGCGTTACCCAACTTAATCGCCTTGCAGCACATCCCCCTTTCGCCAGCTGGCGTAATAGCGAAGAGG
CCCGCACCGATCGCCCTTCCCAACAGTTGCGCAGCCTGAATGGCGAATGGCGCCTGATGCGGTATTTTCT
CCTTACGCATCTGTGCGGTATTTCACACCGCATATGGTGCACTCTCAGTACAATCTGCTCTGATGCCGCA
TAGCCCAGCCCGCCTAATGAGCGGGCTTTTTTTTGAACAAATTAAGCCTATAACGCGGAAGCGGCCGCAA
TCAACCTCTGGATTACAAAATTTGTGAAAGATTGACTGGTATTCTTAACTATGTTGCTCCTTTTACGCTA
TGTGGATACGCTGCTTTAATGCCTTTGTATCATGCTATTGCTTCCCGTATGGCTTTCATTTTCTCCTCCT
TGTATAAATCCTGGTTGCTGTCTCTTTATGAGGAGTTGTGGCCCGTTGTCAGGCAACGTGGCGTGGTGTG
CACTGTGTTTGCTGACGCAACCCCCACTGGTTGGGGCATTGCCACCACCTGTCAGCTCCTTTCCGGGACT
TTCGCTTTCCCCCTCCCTATTGCCACGGCGGAACTCATCGCCGCCTGCCTTGCCCGCTGCTGGACAGGGG
CTCGGCTGTTGGGCACTGACAATTCCGTGGTGTTGTCGGGGAAGCTGACGTCCTTTCCATGGCTGCTCGC
CTGTGTTGCCACCTGGATTCTGCGCGGGACGTCCTTCTGCTACGTCCCTTCGGCCCTCAATCCAGCGGAC
CTTCCTTCCCGCGGCCTGCTGCCGGCTCTGCGGCCTCTTCCGCGTCTTCGCCTTCGCCCTCAGACGAGTC
GGATCTCCCTTTGGGCCGCCTCCCCGCCCTTTGGGCCGCCTCCCCGCGCTAGTGCTGGGGATGCGGTGGG
CTCTATGGGTCTCGACATTGATTATTGACTAGTTATTAATAGTAATCAATTACGGGGTCATTAGTTCATA
GCCCATATATGGAGTTCCGCGTTACATAACTTACGGTAAATGGCCCGCCTGGCTGACCGCCCAACGACCC
CCGCCCATTGACGTCAATAATGACGTATGTTCCCATAGTAACGCCAATAGGGACTTTCCATTGACGTCAA
TGGGTGGAGTATTTACGGTAAACTGCCCACTTGGCAGTACATCAAGTGTATCATATGCCAAGTACGCCCC
CTATTGACGTCAATGACGGTAAATGGCCCGCCTGGCATTATGCCCAGTACATGACCTTATGGGACTTTCC
TACTTGGCAGTACATCTACGTATTAGTCATCGCTATTACCATGGTCGAGGTGAGCCCCACGTTCTGCTTC
ACTCTCCCCATCTCCCCCCCCTCCCCCCCCCCAATTTTGTATTTATTTATTTTTTAATTATTTTGTGCAG
CGATGGGGGCGGGGGGGGGGGGCGCGCGCCAGGCGGGGCGGGGCGGGGCGAGGGGCGGGGCGGGGCGAGG
CGGAGAGGTGCGGCGGCAGCCAATCAGAGCGGCGCGCTCCGAAAGTTTCCTTTTATGGCGAGGCGGCGGC
GGCGGCGGCCCTATAAAAAGCGAAGCGCGCGGCGGGCGGGAGTCGCTGCGCGCTGCCTTCGCCCCGTGCC
CCGCTCCGCCGCCGCCTCGCGCCGCCCGCCCCGGCTCTGACTGACCGCGTTACTCCCACAGGTGAGCGGG
CGGGACGGCCCTTCTCCTCCGGGCTGTAATTAGCGCTTGGTTTAATGACGGCTTGTTTCTTTTCTGTGGC
TGCGTGAAAGCCTTGAGGGGCTCCGGGAGGGCCCTTTGTGCGGGGGGAGCGGCTCGGGGGGTGCGTGCGT
GTGTGTGTGCGTGGGGAGCGCCGCGTGCGGCTCCGCGCTGCCCGGCGGCTGTGAGCGCTGCGGGCGCGGC
GCGGGGCTTTGTGCGCTCCGCAGTGTGCGCGAGGGGAGCGCGGCCGGGGGCGGTGCCCCGCGGTGCGGGG
GGGGCTGCGAGGGGAACAAAGGCTGCGTGCGGGGTGTGTGCGTGGGGGGGTGAGCAGGGGGTGTGGGCGC
GTCGGTCGGGCTGCAACCCCCCCTGCACCCCCCTCCCCGAGTTGCTGAGCACGGCCCGGCTTCGGGTGCG
GGGCTCCGTACGGGGCGTGGCGCGGGGCTCGCCGTGCCGGGCGGGGGGTGGCGGCAGGTGGGGGTGCCGG
GCGGGGCGGGGCCGCCTCGGGCCGGGGAGGGCTCGGGGGAGGGGCGCGGCGGCCCCCGGAGCGCCGGCGG
CTGTCGAGGCGCGGCGAGCCGCAGCCATTGCCTTTTATGGTAATCGTGCGAGAGGGCGCAGGGACTTCCT
TTGTCCCAAATCTGTGCGGAGCCGAAATCTGGGAGGCGCCGCCGCACCCCCTCTAGCGGGCGCGGGGCGA
AGCGGTGCGGAGCCGGCAGGAAGGAAATGGGCGGGGAGGGCCTTCGTGCGTCGCCGCGCCGCCGTCCCCT
TCTCCCTCTCCAGCCTCGGGGCTGTCCGCGGGGGGACGGCTGCCTTCGGGGGGGACGGGGCAGGGCGGGG
TTCGGCTTCTGGCGTGTGACCGGCGGCTCTAGAGCCTCTGCTAACCATGTTCATGCCTTCTTCTTTTTCC
TACAGCTCCTGGGCAACGTGCTGGTTATTGTGCTGTCTCATCATTTTGGCAAAGAATTCCGATCGCGCCA
CCTGCCGCCACCATGTCTAGACCCGGAGAGCGCCCATTCCAGTGTCGGATTTGCATGCGGAACTTTTCGA
GAAGACACGGCCTGGACAGACATACCCGTACTCATACAGGTGAAAAACCCTTTCAGTGTCGGATCTGTAT
GCGAAATTTCTCCGACCACAGCAGCCTGAAGAGACATCTACGTACCCACACCGGCAGCCAGAAGCCATTT
CAGTGTCGGATCTGTATGCGGAACTTCTCCGTGAGACACAACCTGACCAGACATCTACGTACGCACACCG
GAGAGAAGCCATTCCAATGCCGAATATGCATGCGCAACTTCAGTGACCACAGCAACCTGAGCAGACACCT
AAAAACCCACACCGGTTCCCAGAAGCCATTTCAGTGTCGGATCTGTATGCGGAACTTCTCCCAGCGCAGC
AGCCTGGTGAGACATCTACGTACGCACACCGGAGAGAAGCCATTCCAATGCCGAATATGCATGCGCAACT
TCAGTGAGAGCGGCCACCTGAAGAGACACCTGCGTACGCACCTGAGGGGATCCACCTGCAGGGACTACAA
AGACCATGACGGTGATTATAAAGATCATGACATCGATTACAAGGATGACGATGACAAGATGGCCCCCAAG
AAAAAGAGGAAGGTGGGCATTCACGGGGTGCCGGGTGGACTCGAGGGAGGCGGTGGAAGCGGCGGTACCG
AGGACGTGGTGTGCTGCCACTCAATCTACGGCAAGAAGAAGGGTGATATCGACACCTACCGATACATAGG
CTCTTCCGGGACAGGCTGCGTGGTCATAGTGGGCAGGATCGTCTTGTCCGGATCCGGCACTAGTGCGCCC
ATCACGGCGTACGCCCAGCAGACGAGAGGCCTCCTAGGGTGTATAATCACCAGCCTGACTGGCCGGGACA
AAAACCAAGTGGAGGGTGAGGTCCAGATCGTGTCAACTGCTACCCAAACCTTCCTGGCAACGTGCATCAA
TGGGGTATGCTGGGCAGTCTACCACGGGGCCGGAACGAGGACCATCGCATCACCCAAGGGTCCTGTCATC
CAGATGTATACCAATGTGGACCAAGACCTTGTGGGCTGGCCCGCTCCTCAAGGTTCCCGCTCATTGACAC
CCTGTACCTGCGGCTCCTCGGACCTTTACCTGGTCACGAGGCACGCCGATGTCATTCCCGTGCGCCGGCG
AGGTGATAGCAGGGGTAGCCTGCTTTCGCCCCGGCCCATTTCCTACTTGAAAGGCTCCTCGGGGGGTCCG
CTGTTGTGCCCCGCGGGACACGCCGTGGGCCTATTCAGGGCCGCGGTGTGCACCCGTGGAGTGGCTAAAG
CGGTGGACTTTATCCCTGTGGAGAACCTAGAGACAACCATGAGATCCCCGGTGTTCACGGACAACTCCTC
TCCACCAGCAGTCACCCTGACGCACCCAATCACCAAAATCGATAGGGAGGTTCTCTACCAGGAGTTCGAT
GAGATGGAAGAGTGCTCTCAGCACTATCCCTACGATGTGCCCGATTACGCTGGAGGCGGTGGAAGCGGCG
GTACCGATGAGTTTCCCACCATGGTGTTTCCTTCTGGGCAGATCAGCCAGGCCTCGGCCTTGGCCCCGGC
CCCTCCCCAAGTCCTGCCCCAGGCTCCAGCCCCTGCCCCTGCTCCAGCCATGGTATCAGCTCTGGCCCAG
GCCCCAGCCCCTGTCCCAGTCCTAGCCCCAGGCCCTCCTCAGGCTGTGGCCCCACCTGCCCCCAAGCCCA
CCCAGGCTGGGGAAGGAACGCTGTCAGAGGCCCTGCTGCAGCTGCAGTTTGATGATGAAGACCTGGGGGC
CTTGCTTGGCAACAGCACAGACCCAGCTGTGTTCACAGACCTGGCATCCGTCGACAACTCCGAGTTTCAG
CAGCTGCTGAACCAGGGCATACCTGTGGCCCCCCACACAACTGAGCCCATGCTGATGGAGTACCCTGAGG
CTATAACTCGCCTAGTGACAGGGGCCCAGAGGCCCCCCGACCCAGCTCCTGCTCCACTGGGGGCCCCGGG
GCTCCCCAATGGCCTCCTTTCAGGAGATGAAGACTTCTCCTCCATTGCGGACATGGACTTCTCAGCCCTG
CTGAGTCAGATCAGCTCCCAATTGTAACTGTGCCTTCTAGTTGCCAGCCATCTGTTGTTTGCCCCTCCCC
CGTGCCTTCCTTGACCCTGGAAGGTGCCACTCCCACTGTCCTTTCCTAATAAAATGAGGAAATTGCATCG
CATTGTCTGAGTAGGTGTCATTCTATTCTGGGGGGTGGGGTGGGGCAGGACAGCAAGGGGGAGGATTGGG
AAGACAATAGCAGGCATGCTGGGGATGCGGTGGGCTCTATGGCTAGCCGCTGCAAGAACTCTTCCTCACG
GATCCGAAGTTCCTATTCCGAAGTTCCTATTCTTCAAATAGTATAGGAACTTCAGCGCTCACTGGCCGTC
GTTTTACAAAGGGCGAATTCACTGGCCGTCGTTTTACAACGTCGTGACTGGGAAAACCCTGGCGTTACCC
AACTTAATCGCCTTGCAGCACATCCCCCTTTCGCCAGCTGGCGTAATAGCGAAGAGGCCCGCACCGATCG
CCCTTCCCAACAGTTGCGCAGCCTGAATGGCGAATGGCGCCTGATGCGGTATTTTCTCCTTACGCATCTG
TGCGGTATTTCACACCGCATA
[95 nt withheld, positions 7932-8026]
T
[46 nt withheld, positions 8028-8073]
C
[141 nt withheld, positions 8075-8215]
CCTTTGACGTTGGAGTCCACGTTCTTT
[37 nt withheld, positions 8243-8279]
ACTCTATCTCGGGCTATTCTTTTGATTTATAAGGGATTTTGCCGATTTCGGTCTATTGGTTAAAAAATGA
GCTGATTTAACAAAAATTTAACGCGAATTTTAACAAAATATTAACGTTTACAATTTTATGGTGCACTCTC
AGTACAATCTGCTCTGATGCCGCATAGTTAAGCCAGCCCCGACACCCGCCAACACCCGCTGACGCGCCCT
GACGGGCTTGTCTGCTCCCGGCATCCGCTTACAGACAAGCTGTGACCGTCTCCGGGAGCTGCATGTGTCA
GAGGTTTTCACCGTCATCACCGAAACGCGCGAGACGAAAGGGCCTCGTGATACGCCTATTTTTATAGGTT
AATGTCATGATAATAATGGTTTCTTAGACGTCAGGTGGCACTTTTCGGGGAAATGTGCGCGGAACCCCTA
TTTGTTTATTTTTCTAAATACATTCAAATATGTATCCGCTCATGAGACAATAACCCTGATAAATGCTTCA
ATAATATTGAAAAAGGAAGAGTATGAGTATTCAACATTTCCGTGTCGCCCTTATTCCCTTTTTTGCGGCA
TTTTGCCTTCCTGTTTTTGCTCACCCAGAAACGCTGGTGAAAGTAAAAGATGCTGAAGATCAGTTGGGTG
CACGAGTGGGTTACATCGAACTGGATCTCAACAGCGGTAAGATCCTTGAGAGTTTTCGCCCCGAAGAACG
TTTTCCAATGATGAGCACTTTTAAAGTTCTGCTATGTGGCGCGGTATTATCCCGTATTGACGCCGGGCAA
GAGCAACTCGGTCGCCGCATACACTATTCTCAGAATGACTTGGTTGAGTACTCACCAGTCACAGAAAAGC
ATCTTACGGATGGCATGACAGTAAGAGAATTATGCAGTGCTGCCATAACCATGAGTGATAACACTGCGGC
CAACTTACTTCTGACAACGATCGGAGGACCGAAGGAGCTAACCGCTTTTTTGCACAACATGGGGGATCAT
GTAACTCGCCTTGATCGTTGGGAACCGGAGCTGAATGAAGCCATACCAAACGACGAGCGTGACACCACGA
TGCCTGTAGCAATGGCAACAACGTTGCGCAAACTATTAACTGGCGAACTACTTACTCTAGCTTCCCGGCA
ACAATTAATAGACTGGATGGAGGCGGATAAAGTTGCAGGACCACTTCTGCGCTCGGCCCTTCCGGCTGGC
TGGTTTATTGCTGATAAATCTGGAGCCGGTGAGCGTGGGTCTCGCGGTATCATTGCAGCACTGGGGCCAG
ATGGTAAGCCCTCCCGTATCGTAGTTATCTACACGACGGGGAGTCAGGCAACTATGGATGAACGAAATAG
ACAGATCGCTGAGATAGGTGCCTCACTGATTAAGCATTGGTAACTGTCAGACCAAGTTTACTCATATATA
CTTTAGATTGATTTAAAACTTCATTTTTAATTTAAAAGGATCTAGGTGAAGATCCTTTTTGATAATCTCA
TGACCAAAATCCCTTAACGTGAGTTTTCGTTCCACTGAGCGTCAGACCCCGTAGAAAAGATCAAAGGATC
TTCTTGAGATCCTTTTTTTCTGCGCGTAATCTGCTGCTTGCAAACAAAAAAACCACCGCTACCAGCGGTG
GTTTGTTTGCCGGATCAAGAGCTACCAACTCTTTTTCCGAAGGTAACTGGCTTCAGCAGAGCGCAGATAC
CAAATACTGTTCTTCTAGTGTAGCCGTAGTTAGGCCACCACTTCAAGAACTCTGTAGCACCGCCTACATA
CCTCGCTCTGCTAATCCTGTTACCAGTGGCTGCTGCCAGTGGCGATAAGTCGTGTCTTACCGGGTTGGAC
TCAAGACGATAGTTACCGGATAAGGCGCAGCGGTCGGGCTGAACGGGGGGTTCGTGCACACAGCCCAGCT
TGGAGCGAACGACCTACACCGAACTGAGATACCTACAGCGTGAGCTATGAGAAAGCGCCACGCTTCCCGA
AGGGAGAAAGGCGGACAGGTATCCGGTAAGCGGCAGGGTCGGAACAGGAGAGCGCACGAGGGAGCTTCCA
GGGGGAAACGCCTGGTATCTTTATAGTCCTGTCGGGTTTCGCCACCTCTGACTTGAGCGTCGATTTTTGT
GATGCTCGTCAGGGGGGCGGAGCCTATGGAAAAACGCCAGCAACGCGGCCTTTTTACGGTTCCTGGCCTT
TTGCTGGCCTTTTGCTCACATGTTCTTTCCTGCGTTATCCCCTGATTCTGTGGATAACCGTATTACCGCC
TTTGAGTGAGCTGATACCGCTCGCCGCAGCCGAACGACCGAGCGCAGCGAGTCAGTGAGCGAGGAAGCGG
AAG
Features (pLannotate 1.2.2; 35 found; start..end, strand, type, name):
      2..94      +  CDS            lacI (fragment): lac repressor; lacI; The lac repressor binds to the lac operator to inhibit transcription in E. coli. This inhibition can be relieved by adding lactose or isopropyl-β-D-thiogalactopyranoside (IPTG).
    107..128     +  protein_bind   CAP binding site: CAP binding activates transcription in the presence of cAMP. E. coli catabolite activator protein
    143..173     +  promoter       lac promoter: promoter for the E. coli lac operon
    181..197     +  protein_bind   lac operator: The lac repressor binds to the lac operator to inhibit transcription in E. coli. This inhibition can be relieved by adding lactose or isopropyl-β-D-thiogalactopyranoside (IPTG). lac repressor encoded by lacI
    253..463     +  promoter       SV40 promoter: SV40 early promoter
    485..551     +  CDS            small t antigen (fragment): SV40 (simian virus 40) small t antigen
    558..1736    +  promoter       EF-1α promoter: strong constitutive promoter for human elongation factor EF-1α
   1808..1855    +  protein_bind   FRT: FLP-mediated recombination occurs in the 8-bp core sequence TCTAGAAA (Turan and Bode, 2011). FLP recombinase from the Saccharomyces cerevisiae 2μ plasmid
   1855..1879    -  CDS            NeoR/KanR (fragment): aminoglycoside phosphotransferase confers resistance to neomycin, kanamycin, and G418 (Geneticin®)
   2290..2306    +  promoter       minP (fragment): minimal TATA-box promoter with low basal activity
   2370..2391    +  protein_bind   CAP binding site: CAP binding activates transcription in the presence of cAMP. E. coli catabolite activator protein
   2406..2436    +  promoter       lac promoter: promoter for the E. coli lac operon
   2444..2460    +  protein_bind   lac operator: The lac repressor binds to the lac operator to inhibit transcription in E. coli. This inhibition can be relieved by adding lactose or isopropyl-β-D-thiogalactopyranoside (IPTG). lac repressor encoded by lacI
   2497..2553    -  misc_feature   MCS: pUC18/19 multiple cloning site
   2550..2707    +  CDS            lacZα (fragment): LacZα fragment of β-galactosidase; lacZ fragment
   2713..2803    -  misc_feature   bom (fragment): basis of mobility region from pBR322
   2869..3457    +  misc_feature   WPRE: woodchuck hepatitis virus posttranscriptional regulatory element
   3483..3508    +  polyA_signal   bGH poly(A) signal (fragment): bovine growth hormone polyadenylation signal
   3514..3893    +  enhancer       CMV enhancer: human cytomegalovirus immediate early enhancer
   3895..4168    +  promoter       chicken β-actin promoter: No description available
   4169..5185    +  intron         chimeric intron: chimera between introns from chicken β-actin and rabbit β-globin
   5803..5868    +  CDS            3xFLAG: three tandem FLAG® epitope tags, followed by an enterokinase cleavage site
   6085..6663    +  CDS            POLG_HCV77 (fragment): Experimental evidence at protein level: Swiss-Prot protein existence level 1. [RNA-directed RNA polymerase]: RNA-dependent RNA polymerase that performs primer-template recognition and RNA synthesis during viral replication. From Hepatitis C virus genotype 1a (isolate H77) (HCV).
   6997..7368    +  CDS            RelA (p65) AD: transcriptional activation domain of human RelA, also known as p65 (O'Shea and Perkins, 2008)
   7378..7602    +  polyA_signal   bGH poly(A) signal: bovine growth hormone polyadenylation signal
   7609..7630    +  CDS            PuroR (fragment): puromycin N-acetyltransferase; pac from Streptomyces; confers resistance to puromycin
   7689..7709    +  CDS            lacZα (fragment): LacZα fragment of β-galactosidase; lacZ fragment
   7717..7874    +  CDS            lacZα (fragment): LacZα fragment of β-galactosidase; lacZ fragment
   7880..7931    -  misc_feature   bom (fragment): basis of mobility region from pBR322
   7950..8405    +  rep_origin     f1 ori (sequence partly withheld): f1 bacteriophage origin of replication; arrow indicates direction of (+) strand synthesis
   8406..8455    -  misc_feature   bom (fragment): basis of mobility region from pBR322
   8557..8592    -  CDS            rop (fragment): Rop protein, which maintains plasmids at low copy number; rop
   8687..8791    +  promoter       AmpR promoter: bla
   8792..9652    +  CDS            AmpR: β-lactamase; bla; confers resistance to ampicillin, carbenicillin, and related antibiotics
   9823..10411   +  rep_origin     ori: high-copy-number ColE1/pMB1/pBR322/pUC origin of replication
