[The description below was written by a language model from this plasmid's Addgene catalogue record and pLannotate feature annotations shown in this document.]
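Description:
Bxb1-GA_AIO-GZV-SynZiFTR_Down-Tandem donor is a roughly 10.6 kb mammalian expression and synthetic biology plasmid on a pBR322/pUC-type backbone. It is propagated at high copy in E. coli through the ColE1/pUC origin, selected with ampicillin (AmpR with its bla promoter), and also carries an f1 origin. It was built as a donor for Bxb1 integrase-mediated, single-copy integration of payloads into a landing pad in human induced pluripotent stem cells, as part of a dual-integration platform. "GA" presumably denotes the attachment-site variant. The feature table does not annotate the Bxb1 attachment site itself.

The payload is an "all-in-one" grazoprevir-inducible circuit supplied empty. A CAG promoter (CMV enhancer, chicken β-actin promoter and chimeric intron) drives the synthetic transcription factor ZF10-NS3-p65, which combines a zinc-finger DNA-binding domain, a 3xFLAG tag, a hepatitis C virus polyprotein fragment corresponding to the NS3 protease named in the record, and the RelA (p65) activation domain. It ends in a bGH polyadenylation signal. In designs of this type, the self-cleaving protease separates the DNA-binding and activation domains unless the inhibitor grazoprevir blocks it, so the drug turns on the target promoter. Upstream, in the same orientation (the "downstream tandem" syntax), a minimal promoter fragment precedes a bacterial lac promoter/lacZα placeholder with a pUC multiple cloning site, followed by WPRE and a polyadenylation signal fragment. This LacZ cassette presumably marks where a gene of interest is inserted, allowing blue/white screening. An SV40 promoter, an EF-1α promoter, an FRT site and short NeoR/KanR and PuroR fragments are also annotated. They may serve selection-marker activation or later FLP-mediated excision after integration, but the record does not state their roles.
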