Addgene plasmid #229787: Bxb1-GA_AIO-GZV-SynZiFTR_Down-Tandem donor
Purpose: Bxb1-GA donor plasmid with downstream tandem syntax for all-in-one grazoprevir-inducible expression (empty)
Depositing lab: Richard Davis. Depositing organization: Leiden University Medical Center. Publication: STRAIGHT-IN Dual: a platform for dual, single-copy integrations of DNA payloads and gene circuits into human induced pluripotent stem cells. Blanch-Asensio A, Ploessl DS, Wang NB, Mummery CL, Galloway KE, Davis RP. bioRxiv [Preprint]. 2024 Oct 17:2024.10.17.616637. doi: 10.1101/2024.10.17.616637. PubMed 39464154.
Backbone
  Vector backbone: pBR322/pUC
  Backbone size w/o insert (bp): 4700
  Vector type: Mammalian Expression, Synthetic Biology
Growth in bacteria
  Bacterial resistance: Ampicillin, 100 μg/mL
  Growth temperature: 37°C
  Growth strain: NEB Stable
  Copy number: High Copy
Gene/Insert
  Gene/Insert name: LacZ; ZF10-NS3-p65
  Species: Synthetic
  Insert size (bp): 5900
  Promoter: CAG
  Cloning method: Gibson Cloning
Terms and licenses: Academic/Nonprofit Terms; Industry Terms: Not Available to Industry
Depositor comments: Please visit https://doi.org/10.1101/2024.10.17.616637 for bioRxiv preprint.
How to cite: Bxb1-GA_AIO-GZV-SynZiFTR_Down-Tandem donor was a gift from Richard Davis (Addgene plasmid # 229787 ; http://n2t.net/addgene:229787 ; RRID:Addgene_229787)
